>Addgene plasmid #242483 | pYO817 | addgene full sequence | sequence record 485577 | Addgene NGS Result
TCGCGCGTTTCGGTGATGACGGTGAAAACCTCTGACACATGCAGCTCCCGGAGACGGTCACAGCTTGTCT
GTAAGCGGATGCCGGGAGCAGACAAGCCCGTCAGGGCGCGTCAGCGGGTGTTGGCGGGTGTCGGGGCTGG
CTTAACTATGCGGCATCAGAGCAGATTGTACTGAGAGTGCACCATACCACCTTTTCAATTCATCATTTTT
TTTTTATTCTTTTTTTTGATTTCGGTTTCCTTGAAATTTTTTTGATTCGGTAATCTCCGAACAGAAGGAA
GAACGAAGGAAGGAGCACAGACTTAGATTGGTATATATACGCATATGTAGTGTTGAAGAAACATGAAATT
GCCCAGTATTCTTAACCCAACTGCACAGAACAAAAACCTGCAGGAAACGAAGATAAATCATGTCGAAAGC
TACATATAAGGAACGTGCTGCTACTCATCCTAGTCCTGTTGCTGCCAAGCTATTTAATATCATGCACGAA
AAGCAAACAAACTTGTGTGCTTCATTGGATGTTCGTACCACCAAGGAATTACTGGAGTTAGTTGAAGCAT
TAGGTCCCAAAATTTGTTTACTAAAAACACATGTGGATATCTTGACTGATTTTTCCATGGAGGGCACAGT
TAAGCCGCTAAAGGCATTATCCGCCAAGTACAATTTTTTACTCTTCGAAGACAGAAAATTTGCTGACATT
GGTAATACAGTCAAATTGCAGTACTCTGCGGGTGTATACAGAATAGCAGAATGGGCAGACATTACGAATG
CACACGGTGTGGTGGGCCCAGGTATTGTTAGCGGTTTGAAGCAGGCGGCAGAAGAAGTAACAAAGGAACC
TAGAGGCCTTTTGATGTTAGCAGAATTGTCATGCAAGGGCTCCCTATCTACTGGAGAATATACTAAGGGT
ACTGTTGACATTGCGAAGAGCGACAAAGATTTTGTTATCGGCTTTATTGCTCAAAGAGACATGGGTGGAA
GAGATGAAGGTTACGATTGGTTGATTATGACACCCGGTGTGGGTTTAGATGACAAGGGAGACGCATTGGG
TCAACAGTATAGAACCGTGGATGATGTGGTCTCTACAGGATCTGACATTATTATTGTTGGAAGAGGACTA
TTTGCAAAGGGAAGGGATGCTAAGGTAGAGGGTGAACGTTACAGAAAAGCAGGCTGGGAAGCATATTTGA
GAAGATGCGGCCAGCAAAACTAAAAAACTGTATTATAAGTAAATGCATGTATACTAAACTCACAAATTAG
AGCTTCAATTTAATTATATCAGTTATTACCCTATGCGGTGTGAAATACCGCACAGATGCGTAAGGAGAAA
ATACCGCATCAGGAAATTGTAAGCGTTAATATTTTGTTAAAATTCGCGTTAAATTTTTGTTAAATCAGCT
CATTTTTTAACCAATAGGCCGAAATCGGCAAAATCCCTTATAAATCAAAAGAATAGACCGAGATAGGGT
[37 nt withheld, positions 1470-1506]
AAAGAACGTGGACTCCAACGTCAAAGG
[49 nt withheld, positions 1534-1582]
T
[91 nt withheld, positions 1584-1674]
G
[124 nt withheld, positions 1676-1799]
CCATTCGCCATTCAGGCTGCGCAACTGTTGGGAAGGGCGATCGGTGCGGGCCTCTTCGCTATTACGCCAG
CTGGCGAAAGGGGGATGTGCTGCAAGGCGATTAAGTTGGGTAACGCCAGGGTTTTCCCAGTCACGACGTT
GTAAAACGACGGCCAGTGAGCGCGCGTAATACGACTCACTATAGGGCGAATTGGGTACCATGTCCAGTAT
TTACTCTACCTTGATTCCTTCTCCTGAACTTCATTTCCTAAGCCCTAGTTTCACTCCATTTACATCAGAT
TATATTCACGATGATATAGCGCATAAAGGCCATTCCAGTTATGACGTCATGTTAGATTTATTAGACCCTT
CCAATTCTCTTGTCTCTACCGCGATGAACAATCCAACATATTTTAACGTTTATAATACAATCATTGGTAA
TGTAGAACCTCGTCAGATATCGCGTGCTATGACCAAATTACAACAACGCATCAAATTCCCCTCATGGTCC
TCTTCTGCGATGCACGTTAACATTGGAAGAAGATCGCCATACTTGCCTTTACAACCAAATGAAAACGAAG
TTAGCGGCATGATGTTAAGCAATATGTCTACCGTGGTGAACGTCTTTGAGAATGCGTGCAATACTTTTGA
CAAAGTATTTGCCAAGGGCGCATTTTTAAATAATTATAATGTAGGCGACTTGTTCCAATCAATGCAGAAC
GTTCAAGATGAATTCGCCGAGTCAAGAGAAGTAGTACAAAGCCTGATGGAGGATTATGTAGCTGCAGAAC
AAGATTCGTACTTGGACGATGTACTTGTTGATGATGAAAATATGGTTGGCGAGTTGGAAGAGGACCTGGA
TGCCGACGGTGATCATAAATTAGTATAATGATGCCTTCCTTGTTCAGGAATTTTACCACCGCCCAATAGT
TTTATTATAGTACTCTCAATATATCTATACCAACAACCGCTTCAAATGTATTATCTCCCTTTATAAATTC
TGCACTGTATTGTAATATGTATAAAGCTCTGTACCACTTTTTCATCATTGCATACATCGATAGCGCCTCT
TCAACTTTAGAATTTCCTAAAGGGTAGAAAAACCAGATGATTCAACTCAGCGTAATGGAACGCTCTGTTT
GAAATAAAAAACATCTGTATCGCTGCACGGATTAGTTCGATAATTCAACGACAGTTATACTAATCTTGGT
GATGGAATGAGTACTTTAGCGGAAGTAAGTTTTTGAATTATGCCCCCACTTTTTTTTTTGTTCATGGTGA
CTAACATGAATTAGGTTTATACTATTATTGAGGACGCCGAACAGGAATGTCGAAAAGGAGATTTTACAAA
TGCAAAAGCGAAGTATCAAGAAGCCATTGAAGTTTTAGGTCCGCAGAACGAGAATTTGTCTCAAAATAAA
TTAAGTTCTGACGTTACGCAAGCCATTGACCTATTAAAACAGGACATTACAGCCAAAATCCAAGAATTGG
AACTTTTGATTGAAAAGCAGTCATCAGAAGAAAATAATATTGGAATGGTCAACAACAATATGCTTATTGG
CTCTGTTATTTTAAACAACAAATCTCCGATAAATGGAATAAGCAATGCTAGGAATTGGGATAACCCAGCA
TATCAGGACACTTTAAGTCCCATAAACGATCCACTTCTTATGTCAATTTTAAACCGCTTACAATTTAATT
TGAATAATGATATTCAATTGAAAACAGAAGGAGGAAAAAATTCCAAAAACTCGGAAATGAAGATTAACTT
AAGACTGGAACAATTCAAAAAGGAGTTGGTATTATATGAGCAGAAAAAAGTCGAGATGGTGAGCAAGGGC
GAGGAGCTGTTCACCGGGGTGGTGCCCATCCTGGTCGAGCTGGACGGCGACGTAAACGGCCACAAGTTCA
GCGTGTCCGGCGAGGGCGAGGGCGATGCCACCTACGGCAAGCTGACCCTGAAGTTCATCTGCACCACCGG
CAAGCTGCCCGTGCCCTGGCCCACCCTCGTGACCACCCTGACCTACGGCGTGCAGTGCTTCAGCCGCTAC
CCCGACCACATGAAGCAGCACGACTTCTTCAAGTCCGCCATGCCCGAAGGCTACGTCCAGGAGCGCACCA
TCTTCTTCAAGGACGACGGCAACTACAAGACCCGCGCCGAGGTGAAGTTCGAGGGCGACACCCTGGTGAA
CCGCATCGAGCTGAAGGGCATCGACTTCAAGGAGGACGGCAACATCCTGGGGCACAAGCTGGAGTACAAC
TACAACAGCCACAACGTCTATATCATGGCCGACAAGCAGAAGAACGGCATCAAGGTGAACTTCAAGATCC
GCCACAACATCGAGGACGGCAGCGTGCAGCTCGCCGACCACTACCAGCAGAACACCCCCATCGGCGACGG
CCCCGTGCTGCTGCCCGACAACCACTACCTGAGCACCCAGTCCGCCCTGAGCAAAGACCCCAACGAGAAG
CGCGATCACATGGTCCTGCTGGAGTTCGTGACCGCCGCCGGGATCACTCTCGGCATGGACGAGCTGTACA
AGGGATCCGGAGCAGGGGCGGGTGCTATGGTGAGCAAGGGCGAGGAGCTGTTCACCGGGGTGGTGCCCAT
CCTGGTCGAGCTGGACGGCGACGTAAACGGCCACAAGTTCAGCGTGTCCGGCGAGGGCGAGGGCGATGCC
ACCTACGGCAAGCTGACCCTGAAGTTCATCTGCACCACCGGCAAGCTGCCCGTGCCCTGGCCCACCCTCG
TGACCACCCTGACCTACGGCGTGCAGTGCTTCAGCCGCTACCCCGACCACATGAAGCAGCACGACTTCTT
CAAGTCCGCCATGCCCGAAGGCTACGTCCAGGAGCGCACCATCTTCTTCAAGGACGACGGCAACTACAAG
ACCCGCGCCGAGGTGAAGTTCGAGGGCGACACCCTGGTGAACCGCATCGAGCTGAAGGGCATCGACTTCA
AGGAGGACGGCAACATCCTGGGGCACAAGCTGGAGTACAACTACAACAGCCACAACGTCTATATCATGGC
CGACAAGCAGAAGAACGGCATCAAGGTGAACTTCAAGATCCGCCACAACATCGAGGACGGCAGCGTGCAG
CTCGCCGACCACTACCAGCAGAACACCCCCATCGGCGACGGCCCCGTGCTGCTGCCCGACAACCACTACC
TGAGCACCCAGTCCGCCCTGAGCAAAGACCCCAACGAGAAGCGCGATCACATGGTCCTGCTGGAGTTCGT
GACCGCCGCCGGGATCACTCTCGGCATGGACGAGCTGTACAAGTAAGAGCTCGCGAATTTCTTATGATTT
ATGATTTTTATTATTAAATAAGTTATAAAAAAAATAAGTGTATACAAATTTTAAAGTGACTCTTAGGTTT
TAAAACGAAAATTCTTATTCTTGAGTAACTCTTTCCTGTAGGTCAGGTTGCTTTCTCAGGTATAGCATGA
GGTCGCTCTTATTGACCACACCTCTACCGGCAGCGGCCGCCACCGCGGTGGAGCTCCAGCTTTTGTTCCC
TTTAGTGAGGGTTAATTGCGCGCTTGGCGTAATCATGGTCATAGCTGTTTCCTGTGTGAAATTGTTATCC
GCTCACAATTCCACACAACATACGAGCCGGAAGCATAAAGTGTAAAGCCTGGGGTGCCTAATGAGTGAGC
TAACTCACATTAATTGCGTTGCGCTCACTGCCCGCTTTCCAGTCGGGAAACCTGTCGTGCCAGCTGCATT
AATGAATCGGCCAACGCGCGGGGAGAGGCGGTTTGCGTATTGGGCGCTCTTCCGCTTCCTCGCTCACTGA
CTCGCTGCGCTCGGTCGTTCGGCTGCGGCGAGCGGTATCAGCTCACTCAAAGGCGGTAATACGGTTATCC
ACAGAATCAGGGGATAACGCAGGAAAGAACATGTGAGCAAAAGGCCAGCAAAAGGCCAGGAACCGTAAAA
AGGCCGCGTTGCTGGCGTTTTTCCATAGGCTCCGCCCCCCTGACGAGCATCACAAAAATCGACGCTCAAG
TCAGAGGTGGCGAAACCCGACAGGACTATAAAGATACCAGGCGTTTCCCCCTGGAAGCTCCCTCGTGCGC
TCTCCTGTTCCGACCCTGCCGCTTACCGGATACCTGTCCGCCTTTCTCCCTTCGGGAAGCGTGGCGCTTT
CTCATAGCTCACGCTGTAGGTATCTCAGTTCGGTGTAGGTCGTTCGCTCCAAGCTGGGCTGTGTGCACGA
ACCCCCCGTTCAGCCCGACCGCTGCGCCTTATCCGGTAACTATCGTCTTGAGTCCAACCCGGTAAGACAC
GACTTATCGCCACTGGCAGCAGCCACTGGTAACAGGATTAGCAGAGCGAGGTATGTAGGCGGTGCTACAG
AGTTCTTGAAGTGGTGGCCTAACTACGGCTACACTAGAAGAACAGTATTTGGTATCTGCGCTCTGCTGAA
GCCAGTTACCTTCGGAAAAAGAGTTGGTAGCTCTTGATCCGGCAAACAAACCACCGCTGGTAGCGGTGGT
TTTTTTGTTTGCAAGCAGCAGATTACGCGCAGAAAAAAAGGATCTCAAGAAGATCCTTTGATCTTTTCTA
CGGGGTCTGACGCTCAGTGGAACGAAAACTCACGTTAAGGGATTTTGGTCATGAGATTATCAAAAAGGAT
CTTCACCTAGATCCTTTTAAATTAAAAATGAAGTTTTAAATCAATCTAAAGTATATATGAGTAAACTTGG
TCTGACAGTTACCAATGCTTAATCAGTGAGGCACCTATCTCAGCGATCTGTCTATTTCGTTCATCCATAG
TTGCCTGACTCCCCGTCGTGTAGATAACTACGATACGGGAGGGCTTACCATCTGGCCCCAGTGCTGCAAT
GATACCGCGAGACCCACGCTCACCGGCTCCAGATTTATCAGCAATAAACCAGCCAGCCGGAAGGGCCGAG
CGCAGAAGTGGTCCTGCAACTTTATCCGCCTCCATCCAGTCTATTAATTGTTGCCGGGAAGCTAGAGTAA
GTAGTTCGCCAGTTAATAGTTTGCGCAACGTTGTTGCCATTGCTACAGGCATCGTGGTGTCACGCTCGTC
GTTTGGTATGGCTTCATTCAGCTCCGGTTCCCAACGATCAAGGCGAGTTACATGATCCCCCATGTTGTGC
AAAAAAGCGGTTAGCTCCTTCGGTCCTCCGATCGTTGTCAGAAGTAAGTTGGCCGCAGTGTTATCACTCA
TGGTTATGGCAGCACTGCATAATTCTCTTACTGTCATGCCATCCGTAAGATGCTTTTCTGTGACTGGTGA
GTACTCAACCAAGTCATTCTGAGAATAGTGTATGCGGCGACCGAGTTGCTCTTGCCCGGCGTCAATACGG
GATAATACCGCGCCACATAGCAGAACTTTAAAAGTGCTCATCATTGGAAAACGTTCTTCGGGGCGAAAAC
TCTCAAGGATCTTACCGCTGTTGAGATCCAGTTCGATGTAACCCACTCGTGCACCCAACTGATCTTCAGC
ATCTTTTACTTTCACCAGCGTTTCTGGGTGAGCAAAAACAGGAAGGCAAAATGCCGCAAAAAAGGGAATA
AGGGCGACACGGAAATGTTGAATACTCATACTCTTCCTTTTTCAATATTATTGAAGCATTTATCAGGGTT
ATTGTCTCATGAGCGGATACATATTTGAATGTATTTAGAAAAATAAACAAATAGGGGTTCCGCGCACATT
TCCCCGAAAAGTGCCACCTGGGTCCTTTTCATCACGTGCTATAAAAATAATTATAATTTAAATTTTTTAA
TATAAATATATAAATTAAAAATAGAAAGTAAAAAAAGAAATTAAAGAAAAAATAGTTTTTGTTTTCCGAA
GATGTAAAAGACTCTAGGGGGATCGCCAACAAATACTACCTTTTATCTTGCTCTTCCTGCTCTCAGGTAT
TAATGCCGAATTGTTTCATCTTGTCTGTGTAGAAGACCACACACGAAAATCCTGTGATTTTACATTTTAC
TTATCGTTAATCGAATGTATATCTATTTAATCTGCTTTTCTTGTCTAATAAATATATATGTAAAGTACGC
TTTTTGTTGAAATTTTTTAAACCTTTGTTTATTTTTTTTTCTTCATTCCGTAACTCTTCTACCTTCTTTA
TTTACTTTCTAAAATCCAAATACAAAACATAAAAATAAATAAACACAGAGTAAATTCCCAAATTATTCCA
TCATTAAAAGATACGAGGCGCGTGTAAGTTACAGGCAAGCGATCCGTCTAAGAAACCATTATTATCATGA
CATTAACCTATAAAAATAGGCGTATCACGAGGCCCTTTCGTC
Features (pLannotate 1.2.2; 23 found; start..end, strand, type, name):
    137..186     +  misc_feature   bom (fragment): basis of mobility region from pBR322
    194..409     +  promoter       URA3 promoter: S. cerevisiae URA3
    410..1213    +  CDS            URA3: orotidine-5'-phosphate decarboxylase, required for uracil biosynthesis; S. cerevisiae URA3; yeast auxotrophic marker, counterselectable with 5-fluoroorotic acid (5-FOA)
   1292..1343    +  misc_feature   bom (fragment): basis of mobility region from pBR322
   1371..1799    -  rep_origin     f1 ori (sequence partly withheld): f1 bacteriophage origin of replication; arrow indicates direction of (+) strand synthesis
   1803..1958    -  CDS            lacZα (fragment): LacZα fragment of β-galactosidase; lacZ fragment
   1966..1984    +  promoter       T7 promoter: promoter for bacteriophage T7 RNA polymerase
   1996..2664    +  CDS            TUB4 (fragment): TBG_YEAST - Experimental evidence at protein level: Swiss-Prot protein existence level 1. Tubulin is the major constituent of microtubules. The gamma chain is found at microtubule organizing centers (MTOC) such as the spindle poles or the centrosome, suggesting that it is involved in the minus-end nucleation of microtubule assembly. TUB4 is an important spindle pole body component that organizes both cytoplasmic and nuclear microtubule arrays. From Saccharomyces cerevisiae (strain ATCC 204508 / S288c) (Baker's yeast).
   2996..3598    +  CDS            ATG38 (fragment): ATG38_YEAST - Experimental evidence at protein level: Swiss-Prot protein existence level 1. Autophagy-related protein required for cytoplasm to vacuole transport (Cvt) and autophagy as a part of the autophagy-specific VPS34 PI3-kinase complex I. This complex is essential to recruit the ATG8- phosphatidylinositol conjugate and the ATG12-ATG5 conjugate to the pre- autophagosomal structure. ATG38 is required for the integrity of the active PI3-kinase complex I by maintaining an association between VPS15-VPS34 and ATG1P-VPS30 subcomplexes. From Saccharomyces cerevisiae (strain ATCC 204508 / S288c)
   3605..4321    +  CDS            EGFP: EGFP is a basic (constitutively fluorescent) green fluorescent protein published in 1996, derived from Aequorea victoria. It is reported to be a rapidly-maturing weak dimer with moderate acid sensitivity.
   4346..5065    +  CDS            EGFP: the original enhanced GFP (Yang et al., 1996) mammalian codon-optimized
   5072..5259    +  terminator     ADH1 terminator: S. cerevisiae ADH1; transcription terminator for the S. cerevisiae alcohol dehydrogenase 1 (ADH1) gene
   5261..5285    -  misc_feature   MCS (fragment): pBluescript multiple cloning site
   5298..5316    -  promoter       T3 promoter: promoter for bacteriophage T3 RNA polymerase
   5361..5377    -  protein_bind   lac operator: The lac repressor binds to the lac operator to inhibit transcription in E. coli. This inhibition can be relieved by adding lactose or isopropyl-β-D-thiogalactopyranoside (IPTG). lac repressor encoded by lacI
   5385..5415    -  promoter       lac promoter: promoter for the E. coli lac operon
   5430..5451    -  protein_bind   CAP binding site: CAP binding activates transcription in the presence of cAMP. E. coli catabolite activator protein
   5464..5556    -  CDS            lacI (fragment): lac repressor; lacI; The lac repressor binds to the lac operator to inhibit transcription in E. coli. This inhibition can be relieved by adding lactose or isopropyl-β-D-thiogalactopyranoside (IPTG).
   5739..6327    -  rep_origin     ori: high-copy-number ColE1/pMB1/pBR322/pUC origin of replication
   6498..7358    -  CDS            AmpR: β-lactamase; bla; confers resistance to ampicillin, carbenicillin, and related antibiotics
   7359..7463    -  promoter       AmpR promoter: bla
   7500..8003    +  misc_feature   CEN/ARS: S. cerevisiae CEN6 centromere fused to an autonomously replicating sequence
   8071..35      +  CDS            rop (fragment) (across the origin): Rop protein, which maintains plasmids at low copy number; rop
