[The description below was written by a language model from this plasmid's Addgene catalogue record and pLannotate feature annotations shown in this document.]
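Description:
pYO817 is a yeast expression plasmid built on pRS416, a low-copy centromeric E. coli/S. cerevisiae shuttle vector. In yeast it is maintained through the CEN6/ARS element and selected by URA3, which complements uracil auxotrophy and can be counterselected with 5-FOA. In bacteria it replicates at high copy from a ColE1/pUC-type origin with ampicillin resistance (AmpR). The pBluescript-derived backbone also contributes an f1 origin, flanking T7 and T3 promoters, and remnants of the lacZα/lac promoter region that are interrupted by the insert.

The payload is a C-terminally truncated S. cerevisiae ATG38 (YLR211C), which encodes a subunit of the autophagy-specific Vps34 PI3-kinase complex I. It is fused at its C terminus to two tandem EGFP copies and followed by the ADH1 terminator. Expression is stated to come from the gene's own promoter. This fits the roughly 1 kb of genomic sequence upstream of the ATG38 open reading frame, which includes a fragment annotated as the TUB4 coding sequence, apparently carried over as flanking genomic sequence rather than as an intended payload.

The record is inconsistent about the truncation: the purpose line gives a deletion of residues 182 to 226, whereas the mutation field gives 123 to 226. The annotated ATG38 fragment spans about 600 nt, or roughly 200 codons, which matches neither figure exactly but is closer to the shorter deletion, so the boundary should be checked against the sequence.

The construct is suited to near-native-level expression and fluorescence imaging of the truncated Atg38, for example to test how its C-terminal region contributes to localisation and complex I function in autophagy.
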