Addgene plasmid #242483: pYO817
Purpose: Expression of ScAtg38 Δ(182 to 226)-2xEGFP under its own promoter
Depositing lab: Roger Williams. Depositing organization: MRC Laboratory of Molecular Biology. Publication: Characterization of Atg38 and NRBF2, a fifth subunit of the autophagic Vps34/PIK3C3 complex. Ohashi Y, Soler N, Garcia Ortegon M, Zhang L, Kirsten ML, Perisic O, Masson GR, Burke JE, Jakobi AJ, Apostolakis AA, Johnson CM, Ohashi M, Ktistakis NT, Sachse C, Williams RL. Autophagy. 2016 Nov;12(11):2129-2144. doi: 10.1080/15548627.2016.1226736. Epub 2016 Sep 14. PubMed 27630019.
Backbone
  Vector backbone: pRS416
  Vector type: Yeast Expression
  Selectable markers: URA3
Growth in bacteria
  Bacterial resistance: Ampicillin, 100 μg/mL
  Growth temperature: 37°C
  Growth strain: DH5alpha
  Copy number: High Copy
Gene/Insert
  Gene/Insert name: ATG38
  Species: S. cerevisiae (budding yeast)
  Mutation: deletion of aa 123 to 226
  Entrez Gene: YLR211C
  Tag / fusion protein: 2xEGFP (C terminal on insert)
  Cloning method: Restriction Enzyme; 5′ cloning site unknown (unknown if destroyed)
Terms and licenses: Academic/Nonprofit Terms; Industry Terms: Not Available to Industry
How to cite: pYO817 was a gift from Roger Williams (Addgene plasmid # 242483 ; http://n2t.net/addgene:242483 ; RRID:Addgene_242483)
